Addgene plasmid #49470: EGFP-Rab6B
Purpose: expresses EGFP-Rab6B in mammalian cells
Depositing lab: Marci Scidmore. Depositing organization: Cornell University. Publication: Rab GTPases are recruited to chlamydial inclusions in both a species-dependent and species-independent manner. Rzomp KA, Scholtes LD, Briggs BJ, Whittaker GR, Scidmore MA. Infect Immun. 2003 Oct;71(10):5855-70. 10.1128/IAI.71.10.5855-5870.2003 PubMed 14500507.
Backbone
  Vector backbone: EGFP C1
  Backbone manufacturer: Clontech
  Backbone size w/o insert (bp): 4700
  Total vector size (bp): 5300
  Vector type: Mammalian Expression
  Selectable markers: Neomycin (select with G418)
Growth in bacteria
  Bacterial resistance: Kanamycin, 50 μg/mL
  Growth temperature: 37°C
  Growth strain: DH5alpha
  Copy number: High Copy
Gene/Insert
  Gene/Insert name: Rab6B
  Species: H. sapiens (human)
  Insert size (bp): 627
  GenBank ID: AF498940
  Entrez Gene: RAB6B
  Promoter: CMV
  Tag / fusion protein: EGFP (N terminal on insert)
  Cloning method: Restriction Enzyme; 5′ cloning site BamHI/BglII (destroyed during cloning); 3′ cloning site XhoI/SalI (destroyed during cloning)
  Sequencing primers: 5′ EGFP C (CATGGTCCTGCTGGAGTTCGTG)
Resource information
  A portion of this plasmid was derived from a plasmid made by: purchased pCDNA3.1+Rab6B from Missouri S&T cDNA Resource Center (cDNA.org)
Terms and licenses: Academic/Nonprofit Terms; Industry Terms: Not Available to Industry
How to cite: EGFP-Rab6B was a gift from Marci Scidmore (Addgene plasmid # 49470)
