[The description below was written by a language model from this plasmid's Addgene catalogue record.]
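Description:
EGFP-Rab6B is a mammalian expression plasmid built on the Clontech EGFP C1 backbone, in which the human RAB6B coding sequence (about 627 bp) has been placed downstream of and in frame with EGFP, giving a total size of roughly 5.3 kb. Expression is driven by the CMV promoter, a strong constitutive promoter in most mammalian cell lines, and yields Rab6B carrying EGFP at its N terminus. Tagging at the N terminus is the usual choice for Rab GTPases, because it leaves the C-terminal end of the protein free; that region is normally prenylated and is needed for membrane association. The insert was subcloned by restriction digestion from a commercially obtained pcDNA3.1-based Rab6B cDNA clone, using compatible-end ligations (BamHI/BglII at the 5′ junction, XhoI/SalI at the 3′ junction) that destroyed the sites on both sides, so the insert cannot be released again with those enzymes.

The plasmid is maintained at high copy in E. coli under kanamycin selection, and it carries a neomycin resistance marker allowing G418 selection of stably transfected mammalian cells. No feature table accompanies the record, so details such as the origin of replication, polyadenylation signals and linker between EGFP and Rab6B are not documented here.

The construct is intended for transient or stable expression of fluorescent Rab6B to follow its subcellular localisation in living or fixed cells. The associated work examined which Rab GTPases are recruited to chlamydial inclusions and whether that recruitment depends on the chlamydial species, with this plasmid serving as one member of a panel of EGFP-tagged Rabs.
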