>Addgene plasmid #49470 | EGFP-Rab6B | addgene partial sequence | sequence record 75585 | EGFP_C
CTCTCGGCATGGACGAGCTGTACAAGTCCGGACTCAGATCCACCATGTCCGCAGGGGGAGATTTTGGGAA
TCCACTGAGAAAATTCAAGTTGGTGTTCTTGGGGGAGCAGAGCGTCGGGAAGACGTCTCTGATTACGAGG
TTCATGTACGACAGCTTCGACAACACATACCAGGCAACCATTGGGATTGACTTCTTGTCAAAAACCATGT
ACTTGGAGGACCGCACGGTGCGACTGCAGCTCTGGGACACAGCTGGTCAGGAGAGGTTCCGCAGCCTGAT
CCCCAGCTACATCCGGGACTCCACGGTGGCTGTGGTGGTGTACGACATCACAAATCTCAACTCCTTCCAA
CAGACCTCTAAGTGGATCGACGACGTCAGGACAGAGAGGGGCAGTGATGTTATCATCATGCTGGTGGGCA
ACAAGACGGACCTGGCTGATAAGAGGCAGATAACCATCGAGGAGGGGGAGCAGCGCGCCAAAGAACTGAG
CGTCATGTTCATTGAGACCAGTGCGAAGACTGGCTACAACGTGAAGCAGCTTTTTCGACGTGTGGCGTCG
GCTCTACCCGGAATGGAGAATGTCCAGGAGAAAAGCAAAGAAGGGATGATCGACATCAAGCTGGACAAAC
CCCAGGAGCCCCCGGCCAGCGAGGGCGGCTGCTCCTGCTAACTCGACGGTACCGCGGGCCCGGGATCCAC
CGGATCTAGATAACTGATCATAATCAGCCATACCACATTTGTAGAGGTTTTACTTGCTTTAAAAAACCTC
CCACACCTCCCCCTGAACCTGAAACATAAAATGAATGCAATTGTTGTTGTTAACTTGTTTATTGCAGCTT
ATAATGGTTACAAATAAAGCAATAGCATCACAAATTTCACAAATAAAGCATTTTTTTCACTGCATTCTAG
TTGTGGTTTGTCCAAACTCATCAATGTATCTTAACGCGTAAATTGTAAGCGTTAATATTTTGTTAAAATT
CGCGTTAAATTTTT
